Addgene plasmid #141748: TFORF0882
Purpose: Lentiviral vector for overexpressing transcription factor ORFs with unique 24-bp barcodes. Barcodes facilitate identification of transcription factors in pooled screens.
Depositing lab: Feng Zhang. Depositing organization: Broad Institute. Publication: A transcription factor atlas of directed differentiation. Joung J, Ma S, Tay T, Geiger-Schuller KR, Kirchgatterer PC, Verdine VK, Guo B, Arias-Garcia MA, Allen WE, Singh A, Kuksenko O, Abudayyeh OO, Gootenberg JS, Fu Z, Macrae RK, Buenrostro JD, Regev A, Zhang F. Cell. 2023 Jan 5;186(1):209-229.e26. doi: 10.1016/j.cell.2022.11.026. PubMed 36608654.
Backbone
  Vector backbone: pLX_TRC317
  Backbone manufacturer: Broad Institute Genetic Perturbation Platform
  Backbone size w/o insert (bp): 8264
  Vector type: Mammalian Expression, Lentiviral
  Selectable markers: Puromycin
Growth in bacteria
  Bacterial resistance: Ampicillin, 100 μg/mL
  Growth temperature: 30°C
  Growth strain: DH5alpha
  Copy number: High Copy
Gene/Insert
  Gene/Insert name: HOXB1
  Species: H. sapiens (human)
  Insert size (bp): 1007
  Entrez Gene: HOXB1 (a.k.a. HCFP3, HOX2, HOX2I, Hox-2.9)
  Promoter: EF1a
  Cloning method: Unknown
  Sequencing primers: 5′ GGGTGGAGACTGAAGTTAGGCCAG; 3′ CACATAGCGTAAAAGGAGCAACATAG
Terms and licenses: Academic/Nonprofit Terms; Industry Terms: Not Available to Industry
Depositor comments: NM_002144,ENST00000239174 . The transcription factor ORF portion of this plasmid was synthesized by Genewiz. Please test multiple small colonies in case of plasmid recombination. To make this collection available in a timely manner, a portion of this collection was not fully sequenced by Addgene. If an Addgene verified full plasmid sequence is not available, please contact us prior to placing an order to request the full sequence.
How to cite: TFORF0882 was a gift from Feng Zhang (Addgene plasmid # 141748 ; http://n2t.net/addgene:141748 ; RRID:Addgene_141748)
