[The description below was written by a language model from this plasmid's Addgene catalogue record and pLannotate feature annotations shown in this document.]
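Description:
TFORF0882 is a lentiviral mammalian expression plasmid built on the pLX_TRC317 backbone and carries the human homeobox transcription factor HOXB1 as its open reading frame. It belongs to a barcoded transcription factor ORF collection in which each construct has a unique 24-bp barcode, so that the factor delivered to a cell can be identified in pooled overexpression screens. The barcode is not annotated separately in the feature table. In bacteria the plasmid is maintained through a high-copy ColE1/pUC-type origin and selected with ampicillin via the bla gene. An f1 origin and remnants of a lac/lacZα cloning region flanked by T7 and T3 promoters are also present. The depositor notes a risk of recombination, as is common for LTR-containing plasmids.

The viral portion has a third-generation, self-inactivating layout. An RSV promoter drives a truncated HIV-1 5' LTR, followed by the Ψ packaging signal with a gag fragment, the Rev response element for nuclear export of the genomic RNA, and a cPPT/CTS. It ends in a ΔU3 3' LTR, with an SV40 polyadenylation signal downstream. Within this transfer cassette, an SV40 early promoter drives puromycin N-acetyltransferase for selection of transduced cells, and a full EF-1α promoter drives the synthesized HOXB1 coding sequence. A WPRE lies downstream of the ORF to enhance transcript stability and expression. A short U6 promoter fragment is annotated between the ORF and the WPRE, but the record does not explain its role. The construct is intended for packaging into lentivirus and stable, constitutive HOXB1 overexpression, for example in directed differentiation screens.
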