Features (pLannotate 1.2.2; 31 found; start..end, strand, type, name):
      5..231     +  promoter       RSV promoter: Rous sarcoma virus enhancer/promoter
    232..412     +  LTR            5' LTR (truncated): truncated 5' long terminal repeat (LTR) from HIV-1
    459..584     +  misc_feature   HIV-1 Ψ: packaging signal of human immunodeficiency virus type 1
    568..931     +  CDS            HIV-1 gag (fragment): gag protein from human immunodeficiency virus 1; gag
   1077..1310    +  misc_feature   RRE: The Rev response element (RRE) of HIV-1 allows for Rev-dependent mRNA export from the nucleus to the cytoplasm.
   1687..1713    +  CDS            Rev (fragment): human immunodeficiency virus 1 (HIV-1) Rev protein; rev; enhances nuclear export of unspliced and incompletely spliced viral mRNAs
   1720..1743    +  promoter       SV40 promoter (fragment): SV40 early promoter
   1744..1815    +  promoter       SV40 promoter (fragment): SV40 enhancer and early promoter
   1839..1974    +  rep_origin     SV40 ori: SV40 origin of replication
   2020..2616    +  CDS            PuroR (fragment): puromycin N-acetyltransferase; pac from Streptomyces; confers resistance to puromycin
   2665..2782    +  misc_feature   cPPT/CTS: central polypurine tract and central termination sequence of HIV-1
   2847..2913    +  CDS            small t antigen (fragment): SV40 (simian virus 40) small t antigen
   2920..4098    +  promoter       EF-1α promoter: strong constitutive promoter for human elongation factor EF-1α
   4115..5017    +  CDS            HOXB1: HXB1_HUMAN - Also known as HOX2I. Experimental evidence at protein level: Swiss-Prot protein existence level 1. Sequence-specific transcription factor which is part of a developmental regulatory system that provides cells with specific positional identities on the anterior-posterior axis. Acts on the anterior body structures. From Homo sapiens (Human).
   5033..5086    +  promoter       U6 promoter (fragment): RNA polymerase III promoter for human U6 snRNA
   5128..5716    +  misc_feature   WPRE: woodchuck hepatitis virus posttranscriptional regulatory element
   5767..5786    +  misc_feature   cPPT/CTS (fragment): central polypurine tract and central termination sequence of HIV-1
   5788..6021    +  LTR            3' LTR (ΔU3): self-inactivating 3' long terminal repeat (LTR) from HIV-1
   6099..6220    +  polyA_signal   SV40 poly(A) signal: SV40 polyadenylation signal
   6260..6395    +  rep_origin     SV40 ori: SV40 origin of replication
   6416..6434    -  promoter       T7 promoter: promoter for bacteriophage T7 RNA polymerase
   6442..6597    +  CDS            lacZα (fragment): LacZα fragment of β-galactosidase; lacZ fragment
   6602..7030    +  rep_origin     f1 ori (sequence partly withheld): f1 bacteriophage origin of replication; arrow indicates direction of (+) strand synthesis
   7083..7187    +  promoter       AmpR promoter: bla
   7188..8048    +  CDS            AmpR: β-lactamase; bla; confers resistance to ampicillin, carbenicillin, and related antibiotics
   8219..8807    +  rep_origin     ori: high-copy-number ColE1/pMB1/pBR322/pUC origin of replication
   8990..9082    +  CDS            lacI (fragment): lac repressor; lacI; The lac repressor binds to the lac operator to inhibit transcription in E. coli. This inhibition can be relieved by adding lactose or isopropyl-β-D-thiogalactopyranoside (IPTG).
   9095..9116    +  protein_bind   CAP binding site: CAP binding activates transcription in the presence of cAMP. E. coli catabolite activator protein
   9131..9161    +  promoter       lac promoter: promoter for the E. coli lac operon
   9169..9185    +  protein_bind   lac operator: The lac repressor binds to the lac operator to inhibit transcription in E. coli. This inhibition can be relieved by adding lactose or isopropyl-β-D-thiogalactopyranoside (IPTG). lac repressor encoded by lacI
   9230..9248    +  promoter       T3 promoter: promoter for bacteriophage T3 RNA polymerase
>Addgene plasmid #141748 | TFORF0882 | addgene full sequence | sequence record 427323 | Addgene NGS Result
TTAATGTAGTCTTATGCAATACTCTTGTAGTCTTGCAACATGGTAACGATGAGTTAGCAACATGCCTTAC
AAGGAGAGAAAAAGCACCGTGCATGCCGATTGGTGGAAGTAAGGTGGTACGATCGTGCCTTATTAGGAAG
GCAACAGACGGGTCTGACATGGATTGGACGAACCACTGAATTGCCGCATTGCAGAGATATTGTATTTAAG
TGCCTAGCTCGATACATAAACGGGTCTCTCTGGTTAGACCAGATCTGAGCCTGGGAGCTCTCTGGCTAAC
TAGGGAACCCACTGCTTAAGCCTCAATAAAGCTTGCCTTGAGTGCTTCAAGTAGTGTGTGCCCGTCTGTT
GTGTGACTCTGGTAACTAGAGATCCCTCAGACCCTTTTAGTCAGTGTGGAAAATCTCTAGCAGTGGCGCC
CGAACAGGGACTTGAAAGCGAAAGGGAAACCAGAGGAGCTCTCTCGACGCAGGACTCGGCTTGCTGAAGC
GCGCACGGCAAGAGGCGAGGGGCGGCGACTGGTGAGTACGCCAAAAATTTTGACTAGCGGAGGCTAGAAG
GAGAGAGATGGGTGCGAGAGCGTCAGTATTAAGCGGGGGAGAATTAGATCGCGATGGGAAAAAATTCGGT
TAAGGCCAGGGGGAAAGAAAAAATATAAATTAAAACATATAGTATGGGCAAGCAGGGAGCTAGAACGATT
CGCAGTTAATCCTGGCCTGTTAGAAACATCAGAAGGCTGTAGACAAATACTGGGACAGCTACAACCATCC
CTTCAGACAGGATCAGAAGAACTTAGATCATTATATAATACAGTAGCAACCCTCTATTGTGTGCATCAAA
GGATAGAGATAAAAGACACCAAGGAAGCTTTAGACAAGATAGAGGAAGAGCAAAACAAAAGTAAGACCAC
CGCACAGCAAGCGGCCGCTGATCTTCAGACCTGGAGGAGGAGATATGAGGGACAATTGGAGAAGTGAATT
ATATAAATATAAAGTAGTAAAAATTGAACCATTAGGAGTAGCACCCACCAAGGCAAAGAGAAGAGTGGTG
CAGAGAGAAAAAAGAGCAGTGGGAATAGGAGCTTTGTTCCTTGGGTTCTTGGGAGCAGCAGGAAGCACTA
TGGGCGCAGCGTCAATGACGCTGACGGTACAGGCCAGACAATTATTGTCTGGTATAGTGCAGCAGCAGAA
CAATTTGCTGAGGGCTATTGAGGCGCAACAGCATCTGTTGCAACTCACAGTCTGGGGCATCAAGCAGCTC
CAGGCAAGAATCCTGGCTGTGGAAAGATACCTAAAGGATCAACAGCTCCTGGGGATTTGGGGTTGCTCTG
GAAAACTCATTTGCACCACTGCTGTGCCTTGGAATGCTAGTTGGAGTAATAAATCTCTGGAACAGATTTG
GAATCACACGACCTGGATGGAGTGGGACAGAGAAATTAACAATTACACAAGCTTAATACACTCCTTAATT
GAAGAATCGCAAAACCAGCAAGAAAAGAATGAACAAGAATTATTGGAATTAGATAAATGGGCAAGTTTGT
GGAATTGGTTTAACATAACAAATTGGCTGTGGTATATAAAATTATTCATAATGATAGTAGGAGGCTTGGT
AGGTTTAAGAATAGTTTTTGCTGTACTTTCTATAGTGAATAGAGTTAGGCAGGGATATTCACCATTATCG
TTTCAGACCCACCTCCCAACCCCGAGGGGACCCATGCATTGCATCTCAATTAGTCAGCAACCAGGTGTGG
AAAGTCCCCAGGCTCCCCAGCAGGCAGAAGTATGCAAAGCATGCGTCTCAATTAGTCAGCAACCATAGTC
CCGCCCCTAACTCCGCCCATCCCGCCCCTAACTCCGCCCAGTTCCGCCCATTCTCCGCCCCATGGCTGAC
TAATTTTTTTTATTTATGCAGAGGCCGAGGCCGCCTCGGCCTCTGAGCTATTCCAGAAGTAGTGAGGAGG
CTTTTTTGGAGGCCTAGGCTTTTGCAAAAAGCTTTCTAGAGGTACCACCGGAGCTTACCATGACCGAGTA
CAAGCCCACGGTGCGCCTCGCCACCCGCGACGACGTCCCCAGGGCCGTACGCACCCTCGCCGCCGCGTTC
GCCGACTACCCCGCCACGCGCCACACCGTCGATCCGGACCGCCACATCGAGCGGGTCACCGAGCTGCAAG
AACTCTTCCTCACGCGCGTCGGGCTCGACATCGGCAAGGTGTGGGTCGCGGACGACGGCGCCGCCGTGGC
GGTCTGGACCACGCCGGAGAGCGTCGAAGCGGGGGCGGTGTTCGCCGAGATCGGCCCGCGCATGGCCGAG
TTGAGCGGTTCCCGGCTGGCCGCGCAGCAACAGATGGAAGGCCTCCTGGCGCCGCACCGGCCCAAGGAGC
CCGCGTGGTTCCTGGCCACCGTCGGCGTCTCGCCCGACCACCAGGGCAAGGGTCTGGGCAGCGCCGTCGT
GCTCCCCGGAGTGGAGGCGGCCGAGCGCGCCGGGGTGCCCGCCTTCCTGGAGACCTCCGCGCCCCGCAAC
CTCCCCTTCTACGAGCGGCTCGGCTTCACCGTCACCGCCGACGTCGAGGTGCCCGAAGGACCGCGCACCT
GGTGCATGACCCGCAAGCCCGGTGCCAGTTAACGAATTCTAGATCTTGAGACAAATGGCAGTATTCATCC
ACAATTTTAAAAGAAAAGGGGGGATTGGGGGGTACAGTGCAGGGGAAAGAATAGTAGACATAATAGCAAC
AGACATACAAACTAAAGAATTACAAAAACAAATTACAAAAATTCAAAATTTTCGGGTTTATTACAGGGAC
AGCAGAGATCCACTTTGGCGCCGGCTCGAGGCCTGCAGGTGCAAAGATGGATAAAGTTTTAAACAGAGAG
GAATCTTTGCAGCTAATGGACCTTCTAGGTCTTGAAAGGAGTGGGAATTGGCTCCGGTGCCCGTCAGTGG
GCAGAGCGCACATCGCCCACAGTCCCCGAGAAGTTGGGGGGAGGGGTCGGCAATTGAACCGGTGCCTAGA
GAAGGTGGCGCGGGGTAAACTGGGAAAGTGATGTCGTGTACTGGCTCCGCCTTTTTCCCGAGGGTGGGGG
AGAACCGTATATAAGTGCAGTAGTCGCCGTGAACGTTCTTTTTCGCAACGGGTTTGCCGCCAGAACACAG
GTAAGTGCCGTGTGTGGTTCCCGCGGGCCTGGCCTCTTTACGGGTTATGGCCCTTGCGTGCCTTGAATTA
CTTCCACCTGGCTGCAGTACGTGATTCTTGATCCCGAGCTTCGGGTTGGAAGTGGGTGGGAGAGTTCGAG
GCCTTGCGCTTAAGGAGCCCCTTCGCCTCGTGCTTGAGTTGAGGCCTGGCCTGGGCGCTGGGGCCGCCGC
GTGCGAATCTGGTGGCACCTTCGCGCCTGTCTCGCTGCTTTCGATAAGTCTCTAGCCATTTAAAATTTTT
GATGACCTGCTGCGACGCTTTTTTTCTGGCAAGATAGTCTTGTAAATGCGGGCCAAGATCTGCACACTGG
TATTTCGGTTTTTGGGGCCGCGGGCGGCGACGGGGCCCGTGCGTCCCAGCGCACATGTTCGGCGAGGCGG
GGCCTGCGAGCGCGGCCACCGAGAATCGGACGGGGGTAGTCTCAAGCTGGCCGGCCTGCTCTGGTGCCTG
GCCTCGCGCCGCCGTGTATCGCCCCGCCCTGGGCGGCAAGGCTGGCCCGGTCGGCACCAGTTGCGTGAGC
GGAAAGATGGCCGCTTCCCGGCCCTGCTGCAGGGAGCTCAAAATGGAGGACGCGGCGCTCGGGAGAGCGG
GCGGGTGAGTCACCCACACAAAGGAAAAGGGCCTTTCCGTCCTCAGCCGTCGCTTCATGTGACTCCACGG
AGTACCGGGCGCCGTCCAGGCACCTCGATTAGTTCTCGAGCTTTTGGAGTACGTCGTCTTTAGGTTGGGG
GGAGGGGTTTTATGCGATGGAGTTTCCCCACACTGAGTGGGTGGAGACTGAAGTTAGGCCAGCTTGGCAC
TTGATGTAATTCTCCTTGGAATTTGCCCTTTTTGAGTTTGGATCTTGGTTCATTCTCAAGCCTCAGACAG
TGGTTCAAAGTTTTTTTCTTCCATTTCAGGTGTCGTGAGGCTAGCACCGCCACCATGGACTATAATAGGA
TGAACTCCTTCTTAGAGTACCCACTCTGTAACCGGGGACCCAGCGCCTACAGCGCCCACAGCGCCCCAAC
CTCCTTTCCCCCAAGCTCGGCTCAGGCGGTTGACAGCTATGCAAGCGAGGGCCGCTACGGTGGGGGGCTG
TCCAGCCCTGCGTTTCAGCAGAACTCCGGCTATCCCGCCCAGCAGCCGCCTTCGACCCTGGGGGTGCCCT
TCCCCAGCTCCGCGCCCTCGGGGTATGCTCCTGCCGCCTGCAGCCCCAGCTACGGGCCTTCTCAGTACTA
CCCTCTGGGTCAATCAGAAGGAGACGGAGGCTATTTTCATCCCTCGAGCTACGGGGCCCAGCTAGGGGGC
TTGTCCGATGGCTACGGAGCAGGTGGAGCCGGTCCGGGGCCATATCCTCCGCAGCATCCCCCTTATGGGA
ACGAGCAGACCGCGAGCTTTGCACCGGCCTATGCTGATCTCCTCTCCGAGGACAAGGAAACACCCTGCCC
TTCAGAACCTAACACCCCCACGGCCCGGACCTTCGACTGGATGAAGGTTAAGAGAAACCCACCCAAGACA
GCGAAGGTGTCAGAGCCAGGCCTGGGCTCGCCCAGTGGCCTCCGCACCAACTTCACCACAAGGCAGCTGA
CAGAACTGGAAAAGGAGTTCCATTTCAACAAGTACCTGAGCCGGGCCCGGAGGGTGGAGATTGCCGCCAC
CCTGGAGCTCAATGAAACACAGGTCAAGATTTGGTTCCAGAACCGACGAATGAAGCAGAAGAAGCGCGAG
CGAGAGGAAGGTCGGGTCCCCCCAGCCCCACCAGGCTGCCCCAAGGAGGCAGCTGGAGATGCCTCAGACC
AGTCGACATGCACCTCCCCGGAAGCCTCACCCAGCTCTGTCACCTCCTAGTAATGAACTAGTCCGTAACT
TGAAAGTATTTCGATTTCTTGGCTTTATATATCTTGTGGAAAGGACGAGGTTTCGATACGATGAACAACA
CGACGCGTTAAGTCGACAATCAACCTCTGGATTACAAAATTTGTGAAAGATTGACTGGTATTCTTAACTA
TGTTGCTCCTTTTACGCTATGTGGATACGCTGCTTTAATGCCTTTGTATCATGCTATTGCTTCCCGTATG
GCTTTCATTTTCTCCTCCTTGTATAAATCCTGGTTGCTGTCTCTTTATGAGGAGTTGTGGCCCGTTGTCA
GGCAACGTGGCGTGGTGTGCACTGTGTTTGCTGACGCAACCCCCACTGGTTGGGGCATTGCCACCACCTG
TCAGCTCCTTTCCGGGACTTTCGCTTTCCCCCTCCCTATTGCCACGGCGGAACTCATCGCCGCCTGCCTT
GCCCGCTGCTGGACAGGGGCTCGGCTGTTGGGCACTGACAATTCCGTGGTGTTGTCGGGGAAATCATCGT
CCTTTCCTTGGCTGCTCGCCTGTGTTGCCACCTGGATTCTGCGCGGGACGTCCTTCTGCTACGTCCCTTC
GGCCCTCAATCCAGCGGACCTTCCTTCCCGCGGCCTGCTGCCGGCTCTGCGGCCTCTTCCGCGTCTTCGC
CTTCGCCCTCAGACGAGTCGGATCTCCCTTTGGGCCGCCTCCCCGCGTCGACTTTAAGACCAATGACTTA
CAAGGCAGCTGTAGATCTTAGCCACTTTTTAAAAGAAAAGGGGGGACTGGAAGGGCTAATTCACTCCCAA
CGAAGACAAGATCTGCTTTTTGCTTGTACTGGGTCTCTCTGGTTAGACCAGATCTGAGCCTGGGAGCTCT
CTGGCTAACTAGGGAACCCACTGCTTAAGCCTCAATAAAGCTTGCCTTGAGTGCTTCAAGTAGTGTGTGC
CCGTCTGTTGTGTGACTCTGGTAACTAGAGATCCCTCAGACCCTTTTAGTCAGTGTGGAAAATCTCTAGC
AGTACGTATAGTAGTTCATGTCATCTTATTATTCAGTATTTATAACTTGCAAAGAAATGAATATCAGAGA
GTGAGAGGAACTTGTTTATTGCAGCTTATAATGGTTACAAATAAAGCAATAGCATCACAAATTTCACAAA
TAAAGCATTTTTTTCACTGCATTCTAGTTGTGGTTTGTCCAAACTCATCAATGTATCTTATCATGTCTGG
CTCTAGCTATCCCGCCCCTAACTCCGCCCATCCCGCCCCTAACTCCGCCCAGTTCCGCCCATTCTCCGCC
CCATGGCTGACTAATTTTTTTTATTTATGCAGAGGCCGAGGCCGCCTCGGCCTCTGAGCTATTCCAGAAG
TAGTGAGGAGGCTTTTTTGGAGGCCTAGGGACGTACCCAATTCGCCCTATAGTGAGTCGTATTACGCGCG
CTCACTGGCCGTCGTTTTACAACGTCGTGACTGGGAAAACCCTGGCGTTACCCAACTTAATCGCCTTGCA
GCACATCCCCCTTTCGCCAGCTGGCGTAATAGCGAAGAGGCCCGCACCGATCGCCCTTCCCAACAGTTGC
GCAGCCTGAATGGCGAATGGG
[124 nt withheld, positions 6602-6725]
C
[91 nt withheld, positions 6727-6817]
A
[49 nt withheld, positions 6819-6867]
CCTTTGACGTTGGAGTCCACGTTCTTT
[37 nt withheld, positions 6895-6931]
ACCCTATCTCGGTCTATTCTTTTGATTTATAAGGGATTTTGCCGATTTCGGCCTATTGGTTAAAAAATGA
GCTGATTTAACAAAAATTTAACGCGAATTTTAACAAAATATTAACGCTTACAATTTAGGTGGCACTTTTC
GGGGAAATGTGCGCGGAACCCCTATTTGTTTATTTTTCTAAATACATTCAAATATGTATCCGCTCATGAG
ACAATAACCCTGATAAATGCTTCAATAATATTGAAAAAGGAAGAGTATGAGTATTCAACATTTCCGTGTC
GCCCTTATTCCCTTTTTTGCGGCATTTTGCCTTCCTGTTTTTGCTCACCCAGAAACGCTGGTGAAAGTAA
AAGATGCTGAAGATCAGTTGGGTGCACGAGTGGGTTACATCGAACTGGATCTCAACAGCGGTAAGATCCT
TGAGAGTTTTCGCCCCGAAGAACGTTTTCCAATGATGAGCACTTTTAAAGTTCTGCTATGTGGCGCGGTA
TTATCCCGTATTGACGCCGGGCAAGAGCAACTCGGTCGCCGCATACACTATTCTCAGAATGACTTGGTTG
AGTACTCACCAGTCACAGAAAAGCATCTTACGGATGGCATGACAGTAAGAGAATTATGCAGTGCTGCCAT
AACCATGAGTGATAACACTGCGGCCAACTTACTTCTGACAACGATCGGAGGACCGAAGGAGCTAACCGCT
TTTTTGCACAACATGGGGGATCATGTAACTCGCCTTGATCGTTGGGAACCGGAGCTGAATGAAGCCATAC
CAAACGACGAGCGTGACACCACGATGCCTGTAGCAATGGCAACAACGTTGCGCAAACTATTAACTGGCGA
ACTACTTACTCTAGCTTCCCGGCAACAATTAATAGACTGGATGGAGGCGGATAAAGTTGCAGGACCACTT
CTGCGCTCGGCCCTTCCGGCTGGCTGGTTTATTGCTGATAAATCTGGAGCCGGTGAGCGTGGGTCTCGCG
GTATCATTGCAGCACTGGGGCCAGATGGTAAGCCCTCCCGTATCGTAGTTATCTACACGACGGGGAGTCA
GGCAACTATGGATGAACGAAATAGACAGATCGCTGAGATAGGTGCCTCACTGATTAAGCATTGGTAACTG
TCAGACCAAGTTTACTCATATATACTTTAGATTGATTTAAAACTTCATTTTTAATTTAAAAGGATCTAGG
TGAAGATCCTTTTTGATAATCTCATGACCAAAATCCCTTAACGTGAGTTTTCGTTCCACTGAGCGTCAGA
CCCCGTAGAAAAGATCAAAGGATCTTCTTGAGATCCTTTTTTTCTGCGCGTAATCTGCTGCTTGCAAACA
AAAAAACCACCGCTACCAGCGGTGGTTTGTTTGCCGGATCAAGAGCTACCAACTCTTTTTCCGAAGGTAA
CTGGCTTCAGCAGAGCGCAGATACCAAATACTGTTCTTCTAGTGTAGCCGTAGTTAGGCCACCACTTCAA
GAACTCTGTAGCACCGCCTACATACCTCGCTCTGCTAATCCTGTTACCAGTGGCTGCTGCCAGTGGCGAT
AAGTCGTGTCTTACCGGGTTGGACTCAAGACGATAGTTACCGGATAAGGCGCAGCGGTCGGGCTGAACGG
GGGGTTCGTGCACACAGCCCAGCTTGGAGCGAACGACCTACACCGAACTGAGATACCTACAGCGTGAGCT
ATGAGAAAGCGCCACGCTTCCCGAAGGGAGAAAGGCGGACAGGTATCCGGTAAGCGGCAGGGTCGGAACA
GGAGAGCGCACGAGGGAGCTTCCAGGGGGAAACGCCTGGTATCTTTATAGTCCTGTCGGGTTTCGCCACC
TCTGACTTGAGCGTCGATTTTTGTGATGCTCGTCAGGGGGGCGGAGCCTATGGAAAAACGCCAGCAACGC
GGCCTTTTTACGGTTCCTGGCCTTTTGCTGGCCTTTTGCTCACATGTTCTTTCCTGCGTTATCCCCTGAT
TCTGTGGATAACCGTATTACCGCCTTTGAGTGAGCTGATACCGCTCGCCGCAGCCGAACGACCGAGCGCA
GCGAGTCAGTGAGCGAGGAAGCGGAAGAGCGCCCAATACGCAAACCGCCTCTCCCCGCGCGTTGGCCGAT
TCATTAATGCAGCTGGCACGACAGGTTTCCCGACTGGAAAGCGGGCAGTGAGCGCAACGCAATTAATGTG
AGTTAGCTCACTCATTAGGCACCCCAGGCTTTACACTTTATGCTTCCGGCTCGTATGTTGTGTGGAATTG
TGAGCGGATAACAATTTCACACAGGAAACAGCTATGACCATGATTACGCCAAGCGCGCAATTAACCCTCA
CTAAAGGGAACAAAAGCTGGAGCTGCAAGC
