>Addgene plasmid #141748 | TFORF0882 | depositor partial sequence | sequence record 277381 | Insert
ACCGCCACCATGGACTATAATAGGATGAACTCCTTCTTAGAGTACCCACTCTGTAACCGGGGACCCAGCG
CCTACAGCGCCCACAGCGCCCCAACCTCCTTTCCCCCAAGCTCGGCTCAGGCGGTTGACAGCTATGCAAG
CGAGGGCCGCTACGGTGGGGGGCTGTCCAGCCCTGCGTTTCAGCAGAACTCCGGCTATCCCGCCCAGCAG
CCGCCTTCGACCCTGGGGGTGCCCTTCCCCAGCTCCGCGCCCTCGGGGTATGCTCCTGCCGCCTGCAGCC
CCAGCTACGGGCCTTCTCAGTACTACCCTCTGGGTCAATCAGAAGGAGACGGAGGCTATTTTCATCCCTC
GAGCTACGGGGCCCAGCTAGGGGGCTTGTCCGATGGCTACGGAGCAGGTGGAGCCGGTCCGGGGCCATAT
CCTCCGCAGCATCCCCCTTATGGGAACGAGCAGACCGCGAGCTTTGCACCGGCCTATGCTGATCTCCTCT
CCGAGGACAAGGAAACACCCTGCCCTTCAGAACCTAACACCCCCACGGCCCGGACCTTCGACTGGATGAA
GGTTAAGAGAAACCCACCCAAGACAGCGAAGGTGTCAGAGCCAGGCCTGGGCTCGCCCAGTGGCCTCCGC
ACCAACTTCACCACAAGGCAGCTGACAGAACTGGAAAAGGAGTTCCATTTCAACAAGTACCTGAGCCGGG
CCCGGAGGGTGGAGATTGCCGCCACCCTGGAGCTCAATGAAACACAGGTCAAGATTTGGTTCCAGAACCG
ACGAATGAAGCAGAAGAAGCGCGAGCGAGAGGAAGGTCGGGTCCCCCCAGCCCCACCAGGCTGCCCCAAG
GAGGCAGCTGGAGATGCCTCAGACCAGTCGACATGCACCTCCCCGGAAGCCTCACCCAGCTCTGTCACCT
CCTAGTAATGAACTAGTCCGTAACTTGAAAGTATTTCGATTTCTTGGCTTTATATATCTTGTGGAAAGGA
CGAGGTTTCGATACGATGAACAACACG
