>Addgene plasmid #141748 | TFORF0882 | depositor partial sequence | sequence record 277382 | Barcode
GGTTTCGATACGATGAACAACACG
